>Addgene plasmid #50354 | pBluescript-mouse eIF2C2 | depositor full sequence | sequence record 75139 | pBluescript-mouse eIF2C2 sequence 5618 bps
CTG
[124 nt withheld, positions 4-127]
C
[91 nt withheld, positions 129-219]
A
[49 nt withheld, positions 221-269]
CCTTTGACGTTGGAGTCCACGTTCTTT
[37 nt withheld, positions 297-333]
ACCCTATCTCGGTCTATTCTTTTGATTTATAAGGGATTTTGCCGATTTCGGCCTATTGGTTAAAAAATGA
GCTGATTTAACAAAAATTTAACGCGAATTTTAACAAAATATTAACGCTTACAATTTCCATTCGCCATTCA
GGCTGCGCAACTGTTGGGAAGGGCGATCGGTGCGGGCCTCTTCGCTATTACGCCAGCTGGCGAAAGGGGG
ATGTGCTGCAAGGCGATTAAGTTGGGTAACGCCAGGGTTTTCCCAGTCACGACGTTGTAAAACGACGGCC
AGTGAGCGCGCGTAATACGACTCACTATAGGGCGAATTGGAGCTCCACCGCGGTGGCGGCCGCTCTAGAA
CTAGTGGATCCCCCGGGCTGCAGGAATTCGATTCGGCCGCGGTCCTCGGCAACGCCACCATGTACTCGGG
AGCCGGCCCCGTTCTTGCTTCTCCTGCTCCGACAACATCACCCATCCCAGGATATGCCTTCAAACCTCCA
CCTCGGCCGGACTTCGGCACCACCGGGAGAACAATCAAACTACAGGCCAATTTCTTTGAAATGGACATCC
CCAAAATTGACATCTATCACTATGAATTGGACATCAAACCTGAGAAACGCCCTCGGAGAGTGAACAGGGA
AATTGTGGAGCACATGGTCCAGCACTTTAAAACTCAGATCTTCGGGGACCGGAAGCCAGTGTTTGATGGA
AGGAAGAATCTGTACACAGCAATGCCCCTTCCGATCGGCAGGGACAAGGTGGAGCTGGAGGTCACGCTCC
CGGGAGAAGGCAAAGATCGCATCTTAAAGGTATCCATCAAGTGGGTGTCGTGCGTGAGCCTGCAGGCGTT
ACACGATGCACTTTCGGGGCGGCTGCCCAGCGTCCCCTTCGAGACGATCCAGGCCCTGGACGTTGTCATG
AGGCACTTACCATCCATGAGGTACACCCCTGTTGGCCGTTCCTTCTTCACTGCATCTGAAGGCTGTTCCA
ACCCTCTGGGTGGGGGCAGAGAAGTGTGGTTTGGCTTCCATCAGTCCGTCCGACCTTCTCTTTGGAAAAT
GATGCTGAATATTGATGTATCGGCAACAGCGTTTTACAAGGCACAGCCAGTGATCGAGTTTGTTTGTGAA
GTTTTGGATTTTAAAAGTATTGAAGAACAACAAAAACCTCTGACAGATTCCCAAAGGGTAAAGTTTACCA
AAGAAATCAAAGGTCTAAAGGTGGAGATAACGCACTGTGGTCAGATGAAGAGGAAGTACCGTGTCTGCAA
TGTGACCCGGCGGCCTGCCAGTCACCAAACGTTCCCACTGCAGCAGGAGAGTGGGCAGACAGTGGAGTGT
ACAGTGGCCCAGTACTTCAAGGACAGGCACAAGCTGGTTCTGCGCTACCCCCACCTCCCGTGTTTACAAG
TCGGACAGGAGCAGAAACACACCTACCTTCCTTTGGAGGTCTGTAACATAGTTGCTGGACAGAGATGTAT
AAAAAAATTAACAGACGATCAGACCTCAACCATGATCAGAGCAACTGCCAGGTCAGCACCTGATCGCCAA
GAGGAGATCAGCAAACTGATGCGAAGTGCAAGTTTCAATACAGACCCATATGTTCGTGAATTTGGAATCA
TGGTGAAAGATGAGATGACAGATGTGACTGGGCGGGTTCTGCAGCCGCCCTCCATCCTCTACGGGGGCAG
GAACAAAGCAATTGCCACCCCTGTCCAGGGTGTGTGGGACATGCGAAAC
[405 nt withheld, positions 2063-2467]
AACAACATCCTGCTGCCACAGGGCAGGCCTCCAGTGTTCCAGCAACCTGTCATCTTCCTGGGAGCCGATG
TCACCCACCCACCAGCTGGGGATGGGAAGAAACCTTCTATTGCTGCCGTTGTGGGCAGCATGGACGCACA
CCCCAACCGCTACTGTGCCACCGTGCGCGTGCAGCAGCACCGACAGGAGATCATCCAGGACCTGGCTGCC
ATGGTACGAGAGTTGCTCATTCAGTTCTACAAGTCCACCCGCTTCAAGCCCACCCGCATCATCTTCTACC
GCGATGGCGTCTCCGAGGGCCAGTTCCAGCAGGTTCTCCACCATGAGCTCCTGGCCATCAGAGAGGCCTG
CATCAAGCTGGAGAAGGACTATCAGCCAGGAATCACGTTCATCGTGGTGCAGAAGCGGCACCACACACGC
CTCTTCTGCACAGACAAAAATGAGCGGGTTGGGAAGAGTGGGAACATTCCCGCAGGCACAACCGTGGACA
CGAAGATCACCCACCCCACTGAGTTTGACTTCTACCTGTGCAGTCACGCCGGCATCCAGGGGACAGGCCG
TCCTTCCCACTACCACGTGCTTTGGGATGACAATCGTTTTTCTTCTGATGAGCTGCAGATTCTGACCTAC
CAGCTGTGTCACACCTACGTGCGCTGCACACGCTCTGTGTCAATACCCGCGCCAGCTTACTATGCTCACC
TGGTGGCCTTCCGAGCCAGGTACCACCTGGTGGATAAAGAACATGACAGCGCTGAAGGAAGCCATACCTC
TGGGCAGAGCAACGGGCGAGATCACCAAGCGCTGGCCAAGGCGGTCCAGGTCCACCAGGACACACTGCGC
ACCATGTACTTTGCTTGACCTGTTGTATTGTTTAGCGATTGTGTACCAAGTTGGCTTCACTCGAGATCAA
GCTTATCGATACCGTCGACCTCGAGGGGGGGCCCGGTACCCAGCTTTTGTTCCCTTTAGTGAGGGTTAAT
TGCGCGCTTGGCGTAATCATGGTCATAGCTGTTTCCTGTGTGAAATTGTTATCCGCTCACAATTCCACAC
AACATACGAGCCGGAAGCATAAAGTGTAAAGCCTGGGGTGCCTAATGAGTGAGCTAACTCACATTAATTG
CGTTGCGCTCACTGCCCGCTTTCCAGTCGGGAAACCTGTCGTGCCAGCTGCATTAATGAATCGGCCAACG
CGCGGGGAGAGGCGGTTTGCGTATTGGGCGCTCTTCCGCTTCCTCGCTCACTGACTCGCTGCGCTCGGTC
GTTCGGCTGCGGCGAGCGGTATCAGCTCACTCAAAGGCGGTAATACGGTTATCCACAGAATCAGGGGATA
ACGCAGGAAAGAACATGTGAGCAAAAGGCCAGCAAAAGGCCAGGAACCGTAAAAAGGCCGCGTTGCTGGC
GTTTTTCCATAGGCTCCGCCCCCCTGACGAGCATCACAAAAATCGACGCTCAAGTCAGAGGTGGCGAAAC
CCGACAGGACTATAAAGATACCAGGCGTTTCCCCCTGGAAGCTCCCTCGTGCGCTCTCCTGTTCCGACCC
TGCCGCTTACCGGATACCTGTCCGCCTTTCTCCCTTCGGGAAGCGTGGCGCTTTCTCATAGCTCACGCTG
TAGGTATCTCAGTTCGGTGTAGGTCGTTCGCTCCAAGCTGGGCTGTGTGCACGAACCCCCCGTTCAGCCC
GACCGCTGCGCCTTATCCGGTAACTATCGTCTTGAGTCCAACCCGGTAAGACACGACTTATCGCCACTGG
CAGCAGCCACTGGTAACAGGATTAGCAGAGCGAGGTATGTAGGCGGTGCTACAGAGTTCTTGAAGTGGTG
GCCTAACTACGGCTACACTAGAAGGACAGTATTTGGTATCTGCGCTCTGCTGAAGCCAGTTACCTTCGGA
AAAAGAGTTGGTAGCTCTTGATCCGGCAAACAAACCACCGCTGGTAGCGGTGGTTTTTTTGTTTGCAAGC
AGCAGATTACGCGCAGAAAAAAAGGATCTCAAGAAGATCCTTTGATCTTTTCTACGGGGTCTGACGCTCA
GTGGAACGAAAACTCACGTTAAGGGATTTTGGTCATGAGATTATCAAAAAGGATCTTCACCTAGATCCTT
TTAAATTAAAAATGAAGTTTTAAATCAATCTAAAGTATATATGAGTAAACTTGGTCTGACAGTTACCAAT
GCTTAATCAGTGAGGCACCTATCTCAGCGATCTGTCTATTTCGTTCATCCATAGTTGCCTGACTCCCCGT
CGTGTAGATAACTACGATACGGGAGGGCTTACCATCTGGCCCCAGTGCTGCAATGATACCGCGAGACCCA
CGCTCACCGGCTCCAGATTTATCAGCAATAAACCAGCCAGCCGGAAGGGCCGAGCGCAGAAGTGGTCCTG
CAACTTTATCCGCCTCCATCCAGTCTATTAATTGTTGCCGGGAAGCTAGAGTAAGTAGTTCGCCAGTTAA
TAGTTTGCGCAACGTTGTTGCCATTGCTACAGGCATCGTGGTGTCACGCTCGTCGTTTGGTATGGCTTCA
TTCAGCTCCGGTTCCCAACGATCAAGGCGAGTTACATGATCCCCCATGTTGTGCAAAAAAGCGGTTAGCT
CCTTCGGTCCTCCGATCGTTGTCAGAAGTAAGTTGGCCGCAGTGTTATCACTCATGGTTATGGCAGCACT
GCATAATTCTCTTACTGTCATGCCATCCGTAAGATGCTTTTCTGTGACTGGTGAGTACTCAACCAAGTCA
TTCTGAGAATAGTGTATGCGGCGACCGAGTTGCTCTTGCCCGGCGTCAATACGGGATAATACCGCGCCAC
ATAGCAGAACTTTAAAAGTGCTCATCATTGGAAAACGTTCTTCGGGGCGAAAACTCTCAAGGATCTTACC
GCTGTTGAGATCCAGTTCGATGTAACCCACTCGTGCACCCAACTGATCTTCAGCATCTTTTACTTTCACC
AGCGTTTCTGGGTGAGCAAAAACAGGAAGGCAAAATGCCGCAAAAAAGGGAATAAGGGCGACACGGAAAT
GTTGAATACTCATACTCTTCCTTTTTCAATATTATTGAAGCATTTATCAGGGTTATTGTCTCATGAGCGG
ATACATATTTGAATGTATTTAGAAAAATAAACAAATAGGGGTTCCGCGCACATTTCCCCGAAAAGTGCCA
C
Features (pLannotate 1.2.2; 14 found; start..end, strand, type, name):
      4..432     +  rep_origin     f1 ori (sequence partly withheld): f1 bacteriophage origin of replication; arrow indicates direction of (+) strand synthesis
    463..618     -  CDS            lacZα (fragment): LacZα fragment of β-galactosidase; lacZ fragment
    626..644     +  promoter       T7 promoter: promoter for bacteriophage T7 RNA polymerase
    653..715     +  misc_feature   MCS (fragment): pBluescript multiple cloning site
    743..3322    +  CDS            Ago2 (sequence partly withheld): AGO2_MOUSE - Also known as Eif2c2, Kiaa4215. Experimental evidence at protein level: Swiss-Prot protein existence level 1. Required for RNA-mediated gene silencing (RNAi) by the RNA- induced silencing complex (RISC). The 'minimal RISC' appears to include AGO2 bound to a short guide RNA such as a microRNA (miRNA) or short interfering RNA (siRNA). These guide RNAs direct RISC to complementary mRNAs that are targets for RISC-mediated gene silencing. The precise mechanism of gene silencing depends on the degree of complementarity between the miRNA or siRNA and its target. Binding of RISC to a perf
   3368..3417    +  misc_feature   MCS (fragment): pBluescript multiple cloning site
   3430..3448    -  promoter       T3 promoter: promoter for bacteriophage T3 RNA polymerase
   3493..3509    -  protein_bind   lac operator: The lac repressor binds to the lac operator to inhibit transcription in E. coli. This inhibition can be relieved by adding lactose or isopropyl-β-D-thiogalactopyranoside (IPTG). lac repressor encoded by lacI
   3517..3547    -  promoter       lac promoter: promoter for the E. coli lac operon
   3562..3583    -  protein_bind   CAP binding site: CAP binding activates transcription in the presence of cAMP. E. coli catabolite activator protein
   3596..3688    -  CDS            lacI (fragment): lac repressor; lacI; The lac repressor binds to the lac operator to inhibit transcription in E. coli. This inhibition can be relieved by adding lactose or isopropyl-β-D-thiogalactopyranoside (IPTG).
   3871..4459    -  rep_origin     ori: high-copy-number ColE1/pMB1/pBR322/pUC origin of replication
   4630..5490    -  CDS            AmpR: β-lactamase; bla; confers resistance to ampicillin, carbenicillin, and related antibiotics
   5491..5595    -  promoter       AmpR promoter: bla
