[The description below was written by a language model from this plasmid's Addgene catalogue record and pLannotate feature annotations shown in this document.]
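Description:
pBluescript-mouse eIF2C2 is a cDNA clone of mouse eIF2C2, better known as Argonaute 2 (Ago2), carried in the pBluescript II KS- phagemid. The catalogue lists it as a bacterial expression vector, but in practice it serves as a cloning and template plasmid. It is propagated in E. coli from a high-copy ColE1/pUC-type origin and selected with ampicillin through the β-lactamase gene and its own promoter. An f1 origin is also present, allowing single-stranded DNA to be rescued with helper phage. The catalogue gives a total size of 5,609 bp, while the deposited full sequence is 5,618 nt, a minor discrepancy.

The insert was placed into the EcoRV site of the multiple cloning site, and that site is retained at both junctions. This splits the polylinker into two fragments and interrupts the lacZα reading frame. The annotated Ago2 coding sequence of about 2.6 kb lies in the sense orientation downstream of the T7 promoter. The T3 promoter sits at the opposite end and points back into the insert, so T7 polymerase would produce sense transcripts and T3 polymerase antisense transcripts. The lac promoter, operator and CAP binding site of the backbone face the insert from the T3 side, opposite to the coding strand. No epitope tags, reporters or mammalian regulatory elements are annotated.

Ago2 is the core RISC component that binds siRNA or miRNA guides to direct silencing of complementary mRNAs. The plasmid's stated purpose is simply a mouse eIF2C2 cDNA clone, from work on the factors required for siRNA-mediated silencing in mammalian cells. It is suited to use as a sequence-verified source for subcloning or as an in vitro transcription template.
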