Addgene plasmid #50354: pBluescript-mouse eIF2C2
Purpose: Mouse eIF2C2 cDNA clone
Depositing lab: Kumiko Ui-Tei. Depositing organization: The University of Tokyo. Publication: Short-interfering-RNA-mediated gene silencing in mammalian cells requires Dicer and eIF2C translation initiation factors. Doi N, Zenno S, Ueda R, Ohki-Hamazaki H, Ui-Tei K, Saigo K. Curr Biol. 2003 Jan 8;13(1):41-6. 10.1016/S0960-9822(02)01394-5 PubMed 12526743.
Backbone
  Vector backbone: pBluescript II KS-
  Backbone manufacturer: Stratagene
  Backbone size w/o insert (bp): 2961
  Total vector size (bp): 5609
  Vector type: Bacterial Expression
Growth in bacteria
  Bacterial resistance: Ampicillin, 100 μg/mL
  Growth temperature: 37°C
  Growth strain: DH5alpha
  Copy number: Unknown
Gene/Insert
  Gene/Insert name: eIF2C2 (alt names: argonaute 2; Ago2)
  Species: M. musculus (mouse)
  GenBank ID: AB081472
  Entrez Gene: Ago2 (a.k.a. 1110029L17Rik, 2310051F07Rik, Eif2c2, Gerp95, Gm10365, mKIAA4215)
  Promoter: T7
  Cloning method: Restriction Enzyme; 5′ cloning site EcoRV (not destroyed); 3′ cloning site EcoRV (not destroyed)
  Sequencing primers: 5′ T7; 3′ T3
Terms and licenses: Academic/Nonprofit Terms; Industry Terms: Not Available to Industry
How to cite: pBluescript-mouse eIF2C2 was a gift from Kumiko Ui-Tei (Addgene plasmid # 50354 ; http://n2t.net/addgene:50354 ; RRID:Addgene_50354)
