>Addgene plasmid #50354 | pBluescript-mouse eIF2C2 | addgene partial sequence | sequence record 77073 | T7 5'-TAATACGACTCACTATAGGG-3'
CTAGAACTAGTGGATCCCCCGGGCTGCAGGAATTCGATTCGGCCGCGGCCCTCGGCAACGCCACCATGTA
CTCGGGAGCCGGCCCCGTTCTTGCTTCTCCTGCTCCGACAACATCACCCATCCCAGGATATGCCTTCAAA
CCTCCACCTCGGCCGGACTTCGGCACCACCGGGAGAACAATCAAACTACAGGCCAATTTCTTTGAAATGG
ACATCCCCAAAATTGACATCTATCACTATGAATTGGACATCAAACCTGAGAAACGCCCTCGGAGAGTGAA
CAGGGAAATTGTGGAGCACATGGTCCAGCACTTTAAAACTCAGATCTTCGGGGACCGGAAGCCAGTGTTT
GATGGAAGGAAGAATCTGTACACAGCAATGCCCCTTCCGATCGGCAGGGACAAGGTGGAGCTGGAGGTCA
CGCTCCCGGGAGAAGGCAAAGATCGCATCTTAAAGGTATCCATCAAGTGGGTGTCGTGCGTGAGCCTGCA
GGCGTTACACGATGCACTTTCGGGGCGGCTGCCCAGCGTCCCCTTCGAGACGATCCAGGCCCTGGACGTT
GTCATGAGGCACTTACCATCCATGAGGTACACCCCTGTTGGCCGTTCCTTCTTCACTGCATCTGAAGGCT
GTTCCAACCCTCTGGGTGGGGGCAGAGAAGTGTGGTTTGGCTTCCATCAGTCCGTCCGACCTTCTCTTTG
GAAAATGATGCTGAATATTGATGTATCGGCAACAGCGTTTTACAAGGCACAGCCAGTGATCGAGTTTGTT
TGTGAAGTTTTGGATTTTAAAAGTATTGAAGAACAACAAAAACCTCTGACAGATTCCCAAAGGGTAAAGT
TTACCAAAGAAATCAAAGGTCTAAAGGTGGAGATAACGCACTGTGGTCAGATGAAGAGGAAGTACCGTGT
CTGCAATGTGACCCGGCGGCCTGCCAGTCACCAAACGTTCCCACTGCAGCAGGA
